Addgene plasmid #41333: TAL3159
Depositing lab: Keith Joung. Depositing organization: Massachusetts General Hospital. Publication: Targeted gene disruption in somatic zebrafish cells using engineered TALENs. Sander JD, Cade L, Khayter C, Reyon D, Peterson RT, Joung JK, Yeh JR. Nat Biotechnol. 2011 Aug 5;29(8):697-8. doi: 10.1038/nbt.1934. PubMed 21822241.
Backbone
  Vector backbone: JDS71
  Backbone manufacturer: Addgene plasmid #32287
  Backbone size w/o insert (bp): 6447
  Vector type: Mammalian Expression ; T7
Growth in bacteria
  Bacterial resistance: Ampicillin, 100 μg/mL
  Growth temperature: 37°C
  Growth strain: XL1 Blue
  Copy number: High Copy
Gene/Insert
  Gene/Insert name: ZebrafishCommunity-ryr2b-Right (alt name: ryr2b)
  Species: D. rerio (zebrafish)
  Insert size (bp): 1640
  Entrez Gene: ryr2b
  Promoter: CMV
  Tag / fusion protein: 3X Flag (N terminal on backbone); WT FOKI (C terminal on backbone)
  Cloning method: Restriction Enzyme; 5′ cloning site N/A (destroyed during cloning); 3′ cloning site N/A (destroyed during cloning)
  Sequencing primers: 5′ CMV-F; 3′ BGH-rev
Terms and licenses: Academic/Nonprofit Terms; Industry Terms: Not Available to Industry
Depositor comments: Target binding site: TGAGAATGAAGGTCACTC It is strongly recommended that users perform a diagnostic digest to verify this plasmid prior to use. For example, a double digest of the plasmid with BamHI and KpnI should result in two bands at 2.3kb and 5.8kb.
How to cite: TAL3159 was a gift from Keith Joung (Addgene plasmid # 41333 ; http://n2t.net/addgene:41333 ; RRID:Addgene_41333)
