[The description below was written by a language model from this plasmid's Addgene catalogue record.]
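Description:
TAL3159 is a TALEN expression plasmid built on the JDS71 backbone (about 6.4 kb without insert), a mammalian expression vector that also carries a T7 promoter. It is maintained in E. coli as a high-copy plasmid under ampicillin selection. The roughly 1.6 kb insert, recorded as ZebrafishCommunity-ryr2b-Right, is an engineered array of TAL effector repeats designed to recognise a specific binding site in the zebrafish ryr2b gene (a ryanodine receptor gene). It is not a ryr2b coding sequence; the gene name refers to the genomic target. The cloning sites used to introduce the array were destroyed during assembly.

The backbone supplies the remaining parts of the nuclease. These are an N-terminal 3X FLAG tag for detection and a C-terminal wild-type FokI cleavage domain, so the repeat array is expressed in frame as a complete TALE nuclease monomer. Expression in mammalian cells is driven by the CMV promoter. The T7 designation indicates that the coding region can also be transcribed in vitro to make mRNA, a common route for delivering nucleases into zebrafish embryos. The use of a BGH reverse sequencing primer suggests a BGH polyadenylation region downstream, although the record does not list it explicitly.

Because FokI cuts only as a dimer, this "Right" monomer is meant to be used with a matching "Left" TALEN that binds the opposite half-site at the same locus. The pair creates a double-strand break whose error-prone repair produces indel mutations, which allows targeted disruption of ryr2b in zebrafish. No feature table was provided, so element positions and other backbone details cannot be confirmed.
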