>Addgene plasmid #41333 | TAL3159 | depositor partial sequence | sequence record 54972 | TAL3159 sequence 2430 bps
TCTAGAGCTAGCACCATGGACTACAAAGACCATGACGGTGATTATAAAGATCATGACATCGATTACAAGG
ATGACGATGACAAGATGGCCCCCAAGAAGAAGAGGAAGGTGGGCATTCACCGCGGGGTACCTATGGTGGA
CTTGAGGACACTCGGTTATTCGCAACAGCAACAGGAGAAAATCAAGCCTAAGGTCAGGAGCACCGTCGCG
CAACACCACGAGGCGCTTGTGGGGCATGGCTTCACTCATGCGCATATTGTCGCGCTTTCACAGCACCCTG
CGGCGCTTGGGACGGTGGCTGTCAAATACCAAGATATGATTGCGGCCCTGCCCGAAGCCACGCACGAGGC
AATTGTAGGGGTCGGTAAACAGTGGTCGGGAGCGCGAGCACTTGAGGCGCTGCTGACTGTGGCGGGTGAG
CTTAGGGGGCCTCCGCTCCAGCTCGACACCGGGCAGCTGCTGAAGATCGCGAAGAGAGGGGGAGTAACAG
CGGTAGAGGCAGTGCACGCCTGGCGCAATGCGCTCACCGGGGCCCCCTTGAACCTGACCCCAGACCAGGT
AGTCGCAATCGCGAACAATAATGGGGGAAAGCAAGCCCTGGAAACCGTGCAAAGGTTGTTGCCGGTCCTT
TGTCAAGACCACGGCCTTACACCGGAGCAAGTCGTGGCCATTGCAAGCAACATCGGTGGCAAACAGGCTC
TTGAGACGGTTCAGAGACTTCTCCCAGTTCTCTGTCAAGCCCACGGGCTGACTCCCGATCAAGTTGTAGC
GATTGCGAATAACAATGGAGGGAAACAAGCATTGGAGACTGTCCAACGGCTCCTTCCCGTGTTGTGTCAA
GCCCACGGTTTGACGCCTGCACAAGTGGTCGCCATCGCCTCCAATATTGGCGGTAAGCAGGCGCTGGAAA
CAGTACAGCGCCTGCTGCCTGTACTGTGCCAGGATCATGGACTGACCCCAGACCAGGTAGTCGCAATCGC
GTCGAACATTGGGGGAAAGCAAGCCCTGGAAACCGTGCAAAGGTTGTTGCCGGTCCTTTGTCAAGACCAC
GGCCTTACACCGGAGCAAGTCGTGGCCATTGCAAGCAATGGGGGTGGCAAACAGGCTCTTGAGACGGTTC
AGAGACTTCTCCCAGTTCTCTGTCAAGCCCACGGGCTGACTCCCGATCAAGTTGTAGCGATTGCGAATAA
CAATGGAGGGAAACAAGCATTGGAGACTGTCCAACGGCTCCTTCCCGTGTTGTGTCAAGCCCACGGTTTG
ACGCCTGCACAAGTGGTCGCCATCGCCTCCAATATTGGCGGTAAGCAGGCGCTGGAAACAGTACAGCGCC
TGCTGCCTGTACTGTGCCAGGATCATGGACTGACCCCAGACCAGGTAGTCGCAATCGCGTCGAACATTGG
GGGAAAGCAAGCCCTGGAAACCGTGCAAAGGTTGTTGCCGGTCCTTTGTCAAGACCACGGCCTTACACCG
GAGCAAGTCGTGGCCATTGCAAATAATAACGGTGGCAAACAGGCTCTTGAGACGGTTCAGAGACTTCTCC
CAGTTCTCTGTCAAGCCCACGGGCTGACTCCCGATCAAGTTGTAGCGATTGCGAATAACAATGGAGGGAA
ACAAGCATTGGAGACTGTCCAACGGCTCCTTCCCGTGTTGTGTCAAGCCCACGGTTTGACGCCTGCACAA
GTGGTCGCCATCGCCTCGAATGGCGGCGGTAAGCAGGCGCTGGAAACAGTACAGCGCCTGCTGCCTGTAC
TGTGCCAGGATCATGGACTGACCCCAGACCAGGTAGTCGCAATCGCGTCACATGACGGGGGAAAGCAAGC
CCTGGAAACCGTGCAAAGGTTGTTGCCGGTCCTTTGTCAAGACCACGGCCTTACACCGGAGCAAGTCGTG
GCCATTGCAAGCAACATCGGTGGCAAACAGGCTCTTGAGACGGTTCAGAGACTTCTCCCAGTTCTCTGTC
AAGCCCACGGGCTGACTCCCGATCAAGTTGTAGCGATTGCGTCGCATGACGGAGGGAAACAAGCATTGGA
GACTGTCCAACGGCTCCTTCCCGTGTTGTGTCAAGCCCACGGTTTGACGCCTGCACAAGTGGTCGCCATC
GCCTCGAATGGCGGCGGTAAGCAGGCGCTGGAAACAGTACAGCGCCTGCTGCCTGTACTGTGCCAGGATC
ATGGACTGACACCCGAACAGGTGGTCGCCATTGCTTCCCACGACGGAGGACGGCCAGCCTTGGAGTCCAT
CGTAGCCCAATTGTCCAGGCCCGATCCCGCGTTGGCTGCGTTAACGAATGACCATCTGGTGGCGTTGGCA
TGTCTTGGTGGACGACCCGCGCTCGATGCAGTCAAAAAGGGTCTGCCTCATGCTCCCGCATTGATCAAAA
GAACCAACCGGCGGATTCCCGAGAGAACTTCCCATCGAGTCGCGGGATCC
