>Addgene plasmid #41333 | TAL3159 | addgene partial sequence | sequence record 56405 | JDS-TALEN-F 5'-TAGGGGTCGGTAAACAGTGG-3'
GCGCTGCTGACTGTGGCGGGTGAGCTTAGGGGGCCTCCGCTCCAGCTCGACACCGGGCAGCTGCTGAAGA
TCGCGAAGAGAGGGGGAGTAACAGCGGTAGAGGCAGTGCACGCCTGGCGCAATGCGCTCACCGGGGCCCC
CTTGAACCTGACCCCAGACCAGGTAGTCGCAATCGCGAACAATAATGGGGGAAAGCAAGCCCTGGAAACC
GTGCAAAGGTTGTTGCCGGTCCTTTGTCAAGACCACGGCCTTACACCGGAGCAAGTCGTGGCCATTGCAA
GCAACATCGGTGGCAAACAGGCTCTTGAGACGGTTCAGAGACTTCTCCCAGTTCTCTGTCAAGCCCACGG
GCTGACTCCCGATCAAGTTGTAGCGATTGCGAATAACAATGGAGGGAAACAAGCATTGGAGACTGTCCAA
CGGCTCCTTCCCGTGTTGTGTCAAGCCCACGGTTTGACGCCTGCACAAGTGGTCGCCATCGCCTCCAATA
TTGGCGGTAAGCAGGCGCTGGAAACAGTACAGCGCCTGCTGCCTGTACTGTGCCAGGATCATGGACTGAC
CCCAGACCAGGTAGTCGCAATCGCGTCGAACATTGGGGGAAAGCAAGCCCTGGAAACCGTGCAAAGGTTG
TTGCCGGTCCTTTGTCAAGACCACGGCCTTACACCGGAGCAAGTCGTGGCCATTGCAAGCAATGGGGGTG
GCAAACAGGCTCTTGAGACGGTTCAGAGACTTCTCCCAGTTCTCTGTCAAGCCCACGGGCTGACTCCCGA
TCAAGTTGTAGCGATTGCGAATAACAATGGAGGGAAACAAGCATTGGAGACTGTCCAACGGCTCCTTCCC
GTGTTGTGTCAAGCCCACGGTTTGACGCCTGCACAAGTG
